Addgene plasmid #248031: pGIPZ EF1a myc tagged mbIL2 IRES miRFP720-P2A-Blast
Purpose: Constitutively expresses myc tagged membrane bound IL2, miRFP720 and a blasticidin resistance gene in human cells
Depositing lab: Joshua Leonard. Depositing organization: Northwestern University. Publication: Comparative Evaluation of Synthetic Cytokines for Enhancing Production and Performance of NK92 Cell-Based Therapies. Deol S, Donahue PS, Mitrut RE, Hammitt-Kess IJ, Ahn J, Zhang B, Leonard JN. GEN Biotechnol. 2023 Jun 1;2(3):228-246. doi: 10.1089/genbio.2023.0024. Epub 2023 Jun 19. PubMed 37363412.
Backbone
  Vector backbone: pGIPZ
  Backbone size w/o insert (bp): 12121
  Vector type: Mammalian Expression, Lentiviral
  Selectable markers: Blasticidin ; and miRFP720
Growth in bacteria
  Bacterial resistance: Ampicillin, 100 μg/mL
  Growth temperature: 30°C
  Growth strain: NEB Stable
  Copy number: High Copy
Gene/Insert
  Gene/Insert name: myc-tagged membrane bound IL2
  Species: H. sapiens (human)
  Insert size (bp): 2148
  Entrez Gene: IL2 (a.k.a. IL-2, TCGF, lymphokine)
  Promoter: human EF1a
  Cloning method: Restriction Enzyme; 5′ cloning site NheI (unknown if destroyed); 3′ cloning site NotI (unknown if destroyed)
  Sequencing primers: 5′ atagaagaGaAcgggaccg; 3′ cctcacattgccaaaagacg
Resource information
  A portion of this plasmid was derived from a plasmid made by: Stuart Forman (IL2 construct originally developed by Jounaidi et al., 2017; PMID 28916655)
Terms and licenses: Academic/Nonprofit Terms; Industry Terms: Not Available to Industry
Depositor comments: Membrane bound IL2 construct: IL2 signal sequence-IL2-Myc tag-IL2RA linker-IL2RB.
How to cite: pGIPZ EF1a myc tagged mbIL2 IRES miRFP720-P2A-Blast was a gift from Joshua Leonard (Addgene plasmid # 248031 ; http://n2t.net/addgene:248031 ; RRID:Addgene_248031)
