[The description below was written by a language model from this plasmid's Addgene catalogue record and pLannotate feature annotations shown in this document.]
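Description:
pGIPZ EF1a myc tagged mbIL2 IRES miRFP720-P2A-Blast is a lentiviral transfer plasmid built on the pGIPZ backbone for constitutive transgene expression in human cells. The sequenced record is about 14.3 kb. It is propagated in E. coli through a high-copy ColE1/pUC-type origin with ampicillin selection. The viral portion carries a truncated HIV-1 5' LTR, the Ψ packaging signal with a gag fragment, the RRE for Rev-dependent export of the genomic RNA, a cPPT/CTS, WPRE to boost transcript expression, and a ΔU3 self-inactivating 3' LTR. Packaging functions therefore have to be supplied in trans, and the integrated provirus relies on its internal promoter.

That promoter is human EF1a with its intron A, which drives a single bicistronic transcript. The first cistron is a human membrane-bound IL2 fusion, described by the depositor as IL2 signal sequence, IL2, a Myc tag, an IL2RA-derived linker and IL2RB. The annotation detects the IL2 and IL2RB coding regions, with the tag and linker falling in the unannotated gap between them. Tethering the cytokine to its receptor chain is intended to provide cell-autonomous IL2 signalling, and the Myc epitope allows detection of the fusion. An EMCV IRES then directs translation of the near-infrared, biliverdin-dependent fluorescent protein miRFP720, joined by a P2A peptide to blasticidin S deaminase. Transduced cells can thus be tracked by fluorescence and selected with blasticidin.

The table also shows backbone elements: an EM7-driven BleoR cassette inside the viral region, and, outside the LTRs, an SV40-promoter HygR cassette and an f1 ori. The record assigns these no role. The associated publication concerns synthetic cytokines for NK92 cell-based therapies.
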