Features (pLannotate 1.2.2; 36 found; start..end, strand, type, name):
    377..634     +  LTR            5' LTR (truncated): truncated 5' long terminal repeat (LTR) from HIV-1
    681..806     +  misc_feature   HIV-1 Ψ: packaging signal of human immunodeficiency virus type 1
    790..1128    +  CDS            HIV-1 gag (fragment): gag protein from human immunodeficiency virus 1; gag
   1303..1536    +  misc_feature   RRE: The Rev response element (RRE) of HIV-1 allows for Rev-dependent mRNA export from the nucleus to the cytoplasm.
   1913..2013    +  CDS            Rev (fragment): human immunodeficiency virus 1 (HIV-1) Rev protein; rev; enhances nuclear export of unspliced and incompletely spliced viral mRNAs
   2063..2180    +  misc_feature   cPPT/CTS: central polypurine tract and central termination sequence of HIV-1
   2245..2619    -  CDS            BleoR: antibiotic-binding protein; Sh ble from Streptoalloteichus hindustanus; confers resistance to bleomycin, phleomycin, and Zeocin™
   2639..2686    -  promoter       EM7 promoter: synthetic bacterial promoter&nbsp
   2884..3095    +  promoter       EF-1α core promoter: core promoter for human elongation factor EF-1α
   3096..3209    +  intron         EF-1α intron A (fragment): intron upstream of the start codon of human EF-1α
   3835..4038    +  intron         EF-1α intron A: truncated intron upstream of the start codon of human EF-1α
   4047..4081    +  promoter       TRE3GV promoter (fragment): 3rd-generation Tet-responsive promoter that can be activated by binding of Tet-On® 3G, optimized for retroviral and lentiviral vectors
   4154..4612    +  CDS            IL2 (sequence partly withheld): IL2_HUMAN - Experimental evidence at protein level: Swiss-Prot protein existence level 1. Produced by T-cells in response to antigenic or mitogenic stimulation, this protein is required for T-cell proliferation and other activities crucial to regulation of the immune response. Can stimulate B-cells, monocytes, lymphokine-activated killer cells, natural killer cells, and glioma cells. From Homo sapiens (Human).
   4718..6298    +  CDS            IL2RB: IL2RB_HUMAN - Also known as IL15RB From Homo sapiens (Human).
   6317..6903    +  misc_feature   IRES2: internal ribosome entry site (IRES) of the encephalomyocarditis virus (EMCV)
   6916..7863    +  CDS            miRFP720: miRFP720 is a basic (constitutively fluorescent) near ir fluorescent protein published in 2018, derived from Rhodopseudomonas palustris. It has low acid sensitivity. It requires the cofactor biliverdin for fluorescence.
   7942..8340    +  CDS            BSD: blasticidin S deaminase; Aspergillus terreus BSD; confers resistance to blasticidin
   8358..8946    +  misc_feature   WPRE: woodchuck hepatitis virus posttranscriptional regulatory element
   8963..9031    +  CDS            nef (fragment): NEF_HV1Z2 - Experimental evidence at protein level: Swiss-Prot protein existence level 1. Extracellular Nef protein targets CD4(+) T-lymphocytes for apoptosis by interacting with CXCR4 surface receptors. From Human immunodeficiency virus type 1 group M subtype D (isolate Z2/CDC-Z34) (HIV-1).
   9033..9266    +  LTR            3' LTR (ΔU3): self-inactivating 3' long terminal repeat (LTR) from HIV-1
   9373..9597    +  polyA_signal   bGH poly(A) signal: bovine growth hormone polyadenylation signal
   9601..9622    +  promoter       SV40 promoter (fragment): SV40 enhancer and early promoter
   9643..10071   +  rep_origin     f1 ori (sequence partly withheld): f1 bacteriophage origin of replication; arrow indicates direction of (+) strand synthesis
  10085..10414   +  promoter       SV40 promoter: SV40 enhancer and early promoter
  10463..11488   +  CDS            HygR: aminoglycoside phosphotransferase from E. coli; aph(4)-Ia; confers resistance to hygromycin
  11498..11623   +  CDS            ble (fragment): BLE_KLEPN - Experimental evidence at protein level: Swiss-Prot protein existence level 1. Binding protein with a strong affinity to the bleomycin family of antibiotics. Binds to CL990; an antimitotic-antibiotic compound. From Klebsiella pneumoniae.
  11618..11739   +  polyA_signal   SV40 poly(A) signal: SV40 polyadenylation signal
  11810..11832   -  protein_bind   lac operator (fragment): The lac repressor binds to the lac operator to inhibit transcription in E. coli. This inhibition can be relieved by adding lactose or isopropyl-β-D-thiogalactopyranoside (IPTG). lac repressor encoded by lacI
  11836..11866   -  promoter       lac promoter: promoter for the E. coli lac operon
  11881..11902   -  protein_bind   CAP binding site: CAP binding activates transcription in the presence of cAMP. E. coli catabolite activator protein
  11915..12007   -  CDS            lacI (fragment): lac repressor; lacI; The lac repressor binds to the lac operator to inhibit transcription in E. coli. This inhibition can be relieved by adding lactose or isopropyl-β-D-thiogalactopyranoside (IPTG).
  12190..12778   -  rep_origin     ori: high-copy-number ColE1/pMB1/pBR322/pUC origin of replication
  12949..13809   -  CDS            AmpR: β-lactamase; bla; confers resistance to ampicillin, carbenicillin, and related antibiotics
  13810..13914   -  promoter       AmpR promoter: bla
  13962..14096   +  polyA_signal   SV40 poly(A) signal: SV40 polyadenylation signal
  14263..329     +  CDS            nef (fragment) (across the origin): NEF_HV1BR - Experimental evidence at protein level: Swiss-Prot protein existence level 1. Extracellular Nef protein targets CD4(+) T-lymphocytes for apoptosis by interacting with CXCR4 surface receptors (PubMed:14990729). From Human immunodeficiency virus type 1 group M subtype B (isolate BRU/LAI) (HIV-1).
>Addgene plasmid #248031 | pGIPZ EF1a myc tagged mbIL2 IRES miRFP720-P2A-Blast | addgene full sequence | sequence record 497724 | Addgene NGS Result
TGGAAGGGCTAATTCACTCCCAAAGAAGACAAGATATCCTTGATCTGTGGATCTACCACACACAAGGCTA
CTTCCCTGATTAGCAGAACTACACACCAGGGCCAGGGGTCAGATATCCACTGACCTTTGGATGGTGCTAC
AAGCTAGTACCAGTTGAGCCAGATAAGGTAGAAGAGGCCAATAAAGGAGAGAACACCAGCTTGTTACACC
CTGTGAGCCTGCATGGGATGGATGACCCGGAGAGAGAAGTGTTAGAGTGGAGGTTTGACAGCCGCCTAGC
ATTTCATCACGTGGCCCGAGAGCTGCATCCGGAGTACTTCAAGAACTGCTGATATCGAGCTTGCTACAAG
GGACTTTCCGCTGGGGACTTTCCAGGGAGGCGTGGCCTGGGCGGGACTGGGGAGTGGCGAGCCCTCAGAT
CCTGCATATAAGCAGCTGCTTTTTGCCTGTACTGGGTCTCTCTGGTTAGACCAGATCTGAGCCTGGGAGC
TCTCTGGCTAACTAGGGAACCCACTGCTTAAGCCTCAATAAAGCTTGCCTTGAGTGCTTCAAGTAGTGTG
TGCCCGTCTGTTGTGTGACTCTGGTAACTAGAGATCCCTCAGACCCTTTTAGTCAGTGTGGAAAATCTCT
AGCAGTGGCGCCCGAACAGGGACTTGAAAGCGAAAGGGAAACCAGAGGAGCTCTCTCGACGCAGGACTCG
GCTTGCTGAAGCGCGCACGGCAAGAGGCGAGGGGCGGCGACTGGTGAGTACGCCAAAAATTTTGACTAGC
GGAGGCTAGAAGGAGAGAGATGGGTGCGAGAGCGTCAGTATTAAGCGGGGGAGAATTAGATCGCGATGGG
AAAAAATTCGGTTAAGGCCAGGGGGAAAGAAAAAATATAAATTAAAACATATAGTATGGGCAAGCAGGGA
GCTAGAACGATTCGCAGTTAATCCTGGCCTGTTAGAAACATCAGAAGGCTGTAGACAAATACTGGGACAG
CTACAACCATCCCTTCAGACAGGATCAGAAGAACTTAGATCATTATATAATACAGTAGCAACCCTCTATT
GTGTGCATCAAAGGATAGAGATAAAAGACACCAAGGAAGCTTTAGACAAGATAGAGGAAGAGCAAAACAA
AAGTAAGACCACCGCACAGCAAGCGGCCGGCCGCTGATCTTCAGACCTGGAGGAGGAGATATGAGGGACA
ATTGGAGAAGTGAATTATATAAATATAAAGTAGTAAAAATTGAACCATTAGGAGTAGCACCCACCAAGGC
AAAGAGAAGAGTGGTGCAGAGAGAAAAAAGAGCAGTGGGAATAGGAGCTTTGTTCCTTGGGTTCTTGGGA
GCAGCAGGAAGCACTATGGGCGCAGCGTCAATGACGCTGACGGTACAGGCCAGACAATTATTGTCTGGTA
TAGTGCAGCAGCAGAACAATTTGCTGAGGGCTATTGAGGCGCAACAGCATCTGTTGCAACTCACAGTCTG
GGGCATCAAGCAGCTCCAGGCAAGAATCCTGGCTGTGGAAAGATACCTAAAGGATCAACAGCTCCTGGGG
ATTTGGGGTTGCTCTGGAAAACTCATTTGCACCACTGCTGTGCCTTGGAATGCTAGTTGGAGTAATAAAT
CTCTGGAACAGATTTGGAATCACACGACCTGGATGGAGTGGGACAGAGAAATTAACAATTACACAAGCTT
AATACACTCCTTAATTGAAGAATCGCAAAACCAGCAAGAAAAGAATGAACAAGAATTATTGGAATTAGAT
AAATGGGCAAGTTTGTGGAATTGGTTTAACATAACAAATTGGCTGTGGTATATAAAATTATTCATAATGA
TAGTAGGAGGCTTGGTAGGTTTAAGAATAGTTTTTGCTGTACTTTCTATAGTGAATAGAGTTAGGCAGGG
ATATTCACCATTATCGTTTCAGACCCACCTCCCAACCCCGAGGGGACCCGACAGGCCCGAAGGAATAGAA
GAAGAAGGTGGAGAGAGAGACAGAGACAGATCCATTCGATTAGTGAACGGATCGGCACTGCGTGCGCCAA
TTCTGCAGACAAATGGCAGTATTCATCCACAATTTTAAAAGAAAAGGGGGGATTGGGGGGTACAGTGCAG
GGGAAAGAATAGTAGACATAATAGCAACAGACATACAAACTAAAGAATTACAAAAACAAATTACAAAAAT
TCAAAATTTTCGGGTTTATTACAGGGACAGCAGAGATCCAGTTTGGTTAGTACCGGGCCCGCTCTAGTCC
GGAATCAGTCCTGCTCCTCGGCCACGAAGTGCACGCAGTTGCCGGCCGGGTCGCGCAGGGCGAACTCCCG
CCCCCACGGCTGCTCGCCGATCTCGGTCATGGCCGGCCCGGAGGCGTCCCGGAAGTTCGTGGACACGACC
TCCGACCACTCGGCGTACAGCTCGTCCAGGCCGCGCACCCACACCCAGGCCAGGGTGTTGTCCGGCACCA
CCTGGTCCTGGACCGCGCTGATGAACAGGGTCACGTCGTCCCGGACCACACCGGCGAAGTCGTCCTCCAC
GAAGTCCCGGGAGAACCCGAGCCGGTCGGTCCAGAACTCGACCGCTCCGGCGACGTCGCGCGCGGTGAGC
ACCGGAACGGCACTGGTCAACTTGGCCATGGTGGCCCTCCTATAGTGAGTCGTATTATACTATGCCGATA
TACTATGCCGATGATTAATTGTCAACACGTGCTGCAGGTCCGAGGTTCTAGAGAGTAATTCATACAAAAG
GACTCGCCCCTGCCTTGGGGAATCCCAGGGACCGTCGTTAAACTCCCACTAACGTAGAACCCAGAGATCG
CTGCGTTCCCGCCCCCTCACCCGCCCGCTCTCGTCATCACTGAGGTGGAGAAGAGCATGCGTGAGGCTCC
GGTGCCCGTCAGTGGGCAGAGCGCACATCGCCCACAGTCCCCGAGAAGTTGGGGGGAGGGGTCGGCAATT
GAACCGGTGCCTAGAGAAGGTGGCGCGGGGTAAACTGGGAAAGTGATGTCGTGTACTGGCTCCGCCTTTT
TCCCGAGGGTGGGGGAGAACCGTATATAAGTGCAGTAGTCGCCGTGAACGTTCTTTTTCGCAACGGGTTT
GCCGCCAGAACACAGGTAAGTGCCGTGTGTGGTTCCCGCGGGCCTGGCCTCTTTACGGGTTATGGCCCTT
GCGTGCCTTGAATTACTTCCACGCCCCTGGCTGCAGTACGTGATTCTTGATCCCGAGCTTCGGGTTGGAA
GTGGGTGGGAGAGTTCGAGGCCTTGCGCTTAAGGAGCCCCTTCGCCTCGTGCTTGAGTTGAGGCCTGGCT
TGGGCGCTGGGGCCGCCGCGTGCGAATCTGGTGGCACCTTCGCGCCTGTCTCGCTGCTTTCGATAAGTCT
CTAGCCATTTAAAATTTTTGATGACCTGCTGCGACGCTTTTTTTCTGGCAAGATAGTCTTGTAAATGCGG
GCCAAGATCTGCACACTGGTATTTCGGTTTTTGGGGCCGCGGGCGGCGACGGGGCCCGTGCGTCCCAGCG
CACATGTTCGGCGAGGCGGGGCCTGCGAGCGCGGCCACCGAGAATCGGACGGGGGTAGTCTCAAGCTGGC
CGGCCTGCTCTGGTGCCTGGCCTCGCGCCGCCGTGTATCGCCCCGCCCTGGGCGGCAAGGCTGGCCCGGT
CGGCACCAGTTGCGTGAGCGGAAAGATGGCCGCTTCCCGGCCCTGCTGCAGGGAGCTCAAAATGGAGGAC
GCGGCGCTCGGGAGAGCGGGCGGGTGAGTCACCCACACAAAGGAAAAGGGCCTTTCCGTCCTCAGCCGTC
GCTTCATGTGACTCCACGGAGTACCGGGCGCCGTCCAGGCACCTCGATTAGTTCTCGAGCTTTTGGAGTA
CGTCGTCTTTAGGTTGGGGGGAGGGGTTTTATGCGATGGAGTTTCCCCACACTGAGTGGGTGGAGACTGA
AGTTAGGCCAGCTTGGCACTTGATGTAATTCTCCTTGGAATTTGCCCTTTTTGAGTTTGGATCTTGGTTC
ATTCTCAAGCCTCAGACAGTGGTTCAAAGTTTTTTTCTTCCATTTCAGGTGTCGTGAGAGCTCGTTTAGT
GAACCGTCAGATCGCCTGGAGACGCCATCCACGCTGTTTTGACCTCCATAGAAGAGAACGGGACCGATCC
AAATTCTCGAGGCTAGCGCCACCATGTACCGGATGCAGCTGCTGTCTTGTATCGCCCTGTCTCTGGCCCT
GGTCACCAATAGC
[399 nt withheld, positions 4214-4612]
GAGCAGAAGCTGATCTCCGAAGAGGACCTGGAAATGGAAACCTCTCAGTTCCCCGGCGAGGAAAAGCCTC
AGGCCTCTCCTGAAGGCAGACCCGAGAGCGAAACAAGCTGTGCCGTGAATGGCACCAGCCAGTTCACCTG
TTTCTACAACAGCACCGCCAACATCAGCTGCGTGTGGTCACAGGATGGCGCTCTCCAGGATACCAGCTGT
CAGGTTCACGCCTGGCCTGATCGGAGAAGATGGAACCAGACATGCGAGCTGCTGCCCGTGTCTCAGGCAA
GCTGGGCCTGTAATCTGATCCTGGGAGCCCCTGACAGCCAGAAACTGACCACCGTGGATATCGTGACCCT
GCGGGTGCTCTGTAGAGAAGGCGTTCGTTGGAGAGTGATGGCCATTCAGGACTTCAAGCCCTTCGAGAAC
CTGCGGCTGATGGCCCCAATCAGCCTGCAAGTGGTGCATGTGGAAACCCACAGATGCAATATCAGCTGGG
AGATTAGCCAGGCCAGCCACTACTTCGAGCGGCACCTGGAATTTGAGGCCCGGACACTGTCTCCAGGCCA
CACCTGGGAAGAAGCCCCTCTGCTGACCCTGAAGCAGAAACAAGAGTGGATCTGCCTGGAAACCCTGACA
CCTGACACACAGTACGAGTTCCAAGTGCGCGTGAAGCCTCTCCAGGGCGAGTTTACAACATGGTCCCCTT
GGAGCCAGCCTCTGGCCTTTAGAACAAAGCCTGCCGCTCTGGGCAAAGACACAATCCCTTGGCTGGGCCA
TCTGCTCGTTGGACTGTCTGGCGCTTTCGGCTTCATCATCCTGGTGTACCTGCTGATCAACTGCCGGAAC
ACAGGCCCCTGGCTGAAAAAGGTGCTGAAGTGCAACACCCCTGATCCTAGCAAGTTCTTCAGCCAGCTGA
GCAGCGAGCACGGCGGAGATGTTCAGAAGTGGCTGTCTAGCCCATTTCCTAGCAGCAGCTTCAGCCCTGG
TGGACTGGCCCCTGAGATTTCCCCACTGGAAGTGCTGGAAAGGGACAAAGTGACCCAGCTGCTCCTCCAG
CAGGATAAGGTGCCAGAACCTGCCAGCCTGTCCAGCAATCACAGCCTGACCAGCTGCTTTACCAACCAGG
GCTACTTCTTCTTCCATCTGCCTGACGCACTGGAAATCGAGGCCTGCCAGGTGTACTTCACCTACGATCC
CTACAGCGAGGAAGATCCCGACGAAGGCGTTGCAGGCGCTCCTACAGGATCTAGCCCTCAGCCTCTGCAA
CCTCTGAGCGGAGAGGATGACGCCTACTGCACCTTTCCAAGCAGGGACGACCTGCTGCTGTTCAGCCCAT
CTCTGCTCGGAGGACCTTCTCCACCTTCTACAGCACCTGGCGGATCTGGCGCTGGCGAAGAAAGAATGCC
TCCTAGTCTGCAAGAGCGGGTGCCCAGAGATTGGGACCCTCAACCTCTTGGCCCTCCAACACCTGGTGTC
CCCGACCTGGTGGATTTTCAGCCTCCTCCTGAACTGGTGCTGAGAGAAGCCGGCGAAGAGGTCCCAGATG
CCGGACCTAGAGAGGGCGTTAGCTTCCCTTGGTCCAGACCTCCTGGCCAAGGGGAGTTTAGAGCCCTGAA
CGCTAGACTGCCCCTGAACACCGATGCCTACCTGTCACTGCAAGAACTGCAAGGACAGGACCCCACACAC
CTGGTCTAAGCGGCCGCGGATCCGCCCCTCTCCCTCCCCCCCCCCTAACGTTACTGGCCGAAGCCGCTTG
GAATAAGGCCGGTGTGCGTTTGTCTATATGTTATTTTCCACCATATTGCCGTCTTTTGGCAATGTGAGGG
CCCGGAAACCTGGCCCTGTCTTCTTGACGAGCATTCCTAGGGGTCTTTCCCCTCTCGCCAAAGGAATGCA
AGGTCTGTTGAATGTCGTGAAGGAAGCAGTTCCTCTGGAAGCTTCTTGAAGACAAACAACGTCTGTAGCG
ACCCTTTGCAGGCAGCGGAACCCCCCACCTGGCGACAGGTGCCTCTGCGGCCAAAAGCCACGTGTATAAG
ATACACCTGCAAAGGCGGCACAACCCCAGTGCCACGTTGTGAGTTGGATAGTTGTGGAAAGAGTCAAATG
GCTCTCCTCAAGCGTATTCAACAAGGGGCTGAAGGATGCCCAGAAGGTACCCCATTGTATGGGATCTGAT
CTGGGGCCTCGGTACACATGCTTTACATGTGTTTAGTCGAGGTTAAAAAAACGTCTAGGCCCCCCGAACC
ACGGGGACGTGGTTTTCCTTTGAAAAACACGATGATAATATGGCCACAACCATGGGAACTAGTATGGCCG
AGGGCTCTGTTGCTAGACAACCCGATCTGCTGACCTGCGACGACGAGCCCATTCATATCCCTGGCGCTAT
CCAGCCTCACGGACTGCTGCTTGCTCTGGCCGCCGATATGACAATCGTGGCCGGCAGCGATAACCTGCCT
GAGCTGACAGGACTGGCCATCGGAGCCCTGATTGGAAGATCAGCCGCCGACGTGTTCGACAGCGAGACAC
ACAACAGACTGACAATCGCCCTGGCCGAACCTGGTGCTGCTGTGGGAGCACCTATCACCGTGGGCTTCAC
CATGAGAAAGGACGCCGGCTTTATCGGCAGCTGGCACAGACACGACCAGCTGATCTTTCTGGAACTGGAA
CCTCCTCAGAGAGATGTGGCCGAGCCTCAGGCCTTCTTCAGAAGGACCAACAGCGCCATCAGACGGCTCC
AGGCCGCTGAGACACTGGAATCTGCTTGTGCCGCCGCTGCTCAAGAAGTGCGGAAGATCACCGGCTTCGA
CCGCGTGATGATCTACAGATTCGCCAGCGACTTCAGCGGCGAAGTGATCGCCGAGGATAGATGCGCCGAG
GTGGAATCTAAGCTGGGCCTGCATTACCCCGCCAGCTTCATTCCTGCTCAGGCCAGACGGCTGTATACCA
TCAATCCCGTGCGGATCATCCCCGACATCAACTACAGACCCGTGCCTGTGACTCCCGATCTGAACCCTGT
TACCGGCAGACCCATCGACCTGAGCTTCGCCATCCTGAGATCCGTGTCTCCCGTGCATCTTGAGTTCATG
CGGAACATCGGAATGCACGGCACCATGAGCATCTCTATCCTGCGGGGCGAAAGACTGTGGGGCCTGATCG
TGTGTCACCACAGAACCCCTTACTACGTGGACCTGGATGGCAGACAGGCCTGCAAAAGAGTGGCCGAGAG
ACTGGCCACACAGATCGGCGTGATGGAAGAAGGTAGTGGAGCAACTAACTTTTCCCTGCTCAAACAAGCC
GGGGATGTAGAGGAGAACCCCGGCCCCGCCCCCCTTAAGATGGCCAAGCCTTTGTCTCAAGAAGAATCCA
CCCTCATTGAAAGAGCAACGGCTACAATCAACAGCATCCCCATCTCTGAGGACTACAGCGTCGCCAGCGC
AGCTCTCTCTAGCGACGGCCGCATCTTCACTGGTGTCAATGTATATCATTTTACTGGGGGACCTTGTGCA
GAACTCGTGGTGCTGGGCACTGCTGCTGCTGCGGCAGCTGGCAACCTGACTTGTATCGTCGCGATCGGAA
ATGAGAACAGGGGCATCTTGAGCCCCTGCGGACGGTGCCGACAGGTGCTTCTCGATCTGCATCCTGGGAT
CAAAGCCATAGTGAAGGACAGTGATGGACAGCCGACGGCAGTTGGGATTCGTGAATTGCTGCCCTCTGGT
TATGTGTGGGAGGGCTAATGTACAAGTAGGTCGACAATCAACCTCTGGATTACAAAATTTGTGAAAGATT
GACTGGTATTCTTAACTATGTTGCTCCTTTTACGCTATGTGGATACGCTGCTTTAATGCCTTTGTATCAT
GCTATTGCTTCCCGTATGGCTTTCATTTTCTCCTCCTTGTATAAATCCTGGTTGCTGTCTCTTTATGAGG
AGTTGTGGCCCGTTGTCAGGCAACGTGGCGTGGTGTGCACTGTGTTTGCTGACGCAACCCCCACTGGTTG
GGGCATTGCCACCACCTGTCAGCTCCTTTCCGGGACTTTCGCTTTCCCCCTCCCTATTGCCACGGCGGAA
CTCATCGCCGCCTGCCTTGCCCGCTGCTGGACAGGGGCTCGGCTGTTGGGCACTGACAATTCCGTGGTGT
TGTCGGGGAAGCTGACGTCCTTTCCATGGCTGCTCGCCTGTGTTGCCACCTGGATTCTGCGCGGGACGTC
CTTCTGCTACGTCCCTTCGGCCCTCAATCCAGCGGACCTTCCTTCCCGCGGCCTGCTGCCGGCTCTGCGG
CCTCTTCCGCGTCTTCGCCTTCGCCCTCAGACGAGTCGGATCTCCCTTTGGGCCGCCTCCCCGCCTGGAA
TTCGAGCTCGGTACCTTTAAGACCAATGACTTACAAGGCAGCTGTAGATCTTAGCCACTTTTTAAAAGAA
AAGAGGGGACTGGAAGGGCTAATTCACTCCCAACGAAGACAAGATCTGCTTTTTGCTTGTACTGGGTCTC
TCTGGTTAGACCAGATCTGAGCCTGGGAGCTCTCTGGCTAACTAGGGAACCCACTGCTTAAGCCTCAATA
AAGCTTGCCTTGAGTGCTTCAAGTAGTGTGTGCCCGTCTGTTGTGTGACTCTGGTAACTAGAGATCCCTC
AGACCCTTTTAGTCAGTGTGGAAAATCTCTAGCAGTAGTAGTTCATGTCATCTTATTATTCAGTATTTAT
AACTTGCAAAGAAATGAATATCAGAGAGTGAGAGGCCTTGACATTGTTTAAACCCGCTGATCAGCCTCGA
CTGTGCCTTCTAGTTGCCAGCCATCTGTTGTTTGCCCCTCCCCCGTGCCTTCCTTGACCCTGGAAGGTGC
CACTCCCACTGTCCTTTCCTAATAAAATGAGGAAATTGCATCGCATTGTCTGAGTAGGTGTCATTCTATT
CTGGGGGGTGGGGTGGGGCAGGACAGCAAGGGGGAGGATTGGGAAGACAATAGCAGGCATGCTGGGGATG
CGGTGGGCTCTATGGCTTCTGAGGCGGAAAGAACCAGCTGGGGCTCTAGGGGGTATCCCC
[117 nt withheld, positions 9643-9759]
TCACGTTC
[91 nt withheld, positions 9768-9858]
A
[49 nt withheld, positions 9860-9908]
CCTTTGACGTTGGAGTCCACGTTCTTT
[37 nt withheld, positions 9936-9972]
ACCCTATCTCGGTCTATTCTTTTGATTTATAAGGGATTTTGCCGATTTCGGCCTATTGGTTAAAAAATGA
GCTGATTTAACAAAAATTTAACGCGAATTAATTCTGTGGAATGTGTGTCAGTTAGGGTGTGGAAAGTCCC
CAGGCTCCCCAGCAGGCAGAAGTATGCAAAGCATGCATCTCAATTAGTCAGCAACCAGGTGTGGAAAGTC
CCCAGGCTCCCCAGCAGGCAGAAGTATGCAAAGCATGCATCTCAATTAGTCAGCAACCATAGTCCCGCCC
CTAACTCCGCCCATCCCGCCCCTAACTCCGCCCAGTTCCGCCCATTCTCCGCCCCATGGCTGACTAATTT
TTTTTATTTATGCAGAGGCCGAGGCCGCCTCTGCCTCTGAGCTATTCCAGAAGTAGTGAGGAGGCTTTTT
TGGAGGCCTAGGCTTTTGCAAAAAGCTCCCGGGAGCTTGTATATCCATTTTCGGATCTGATCAGCACGTG
ATGAAAAAGCCTGAACTCACCGCGACGTCTGTCGAGAAGTTTCTGATCGAAAAGTTCGACAGCGTCTCCG
ACCTGATGCAGCTCTCGGAGGGCGAAGAATCTCGTGCTTTCAGCTTCGATGTAGGAGGGCGTGGATATGT
CCTGCGGGTAAATAGCTGCGCCGATGGTTTCTACAAAGATCGTTATGTTTATCGGCACTTTGCATCGGCC
GCGCTCCCGATTCCGGAAGTGCTTGACATTGGGGAATTCAGCGAGAGCCTGACCTATTGCATCTCCCGCC
GTGCACAGGGTGTCACGTTGCAAGACCTGCCTGAAACCGAACTGCCCGCTGTTCTGCAGCCGGTCGCGGA
GGCCATGGATGCGATCGCTGCGGCCGATCTTAGCCAGACGAGCGGGTTCGGCCCATTCGGACCGCAAGGA
ATCGGTCAATACACTACATGGCGTGATTTCATATGCGCGATTGCTGATCCCCATGTGTATCACTGGCAAA
CTGTGATGGACGACACCGTCAGTGCGTCCGTCGCGCAGGCTCTCGATGAGCTGATGCTTTGGGCCGAGGA
CTGCCCCGAAGTCCGGCACCTCGTGCACGCGGATTTCGGCTCCAACAATGTCCTGACGGACAATGGCCGC
ATAACAGCGGTCATTGACTGGAGCGAGGCGATGTTCGGGGATTCCCAATACGAGGTCGCCAACATCTTCT
TCTGGAGGCCGTGGTTGGCTTGTATGGAGCAGCAGACGCGCTACTTCGAGCGGAGGCATCCGGAGCTTGC
AGGATCGCCGCGGCTCCGGGCGTATATGCTCCGCATTGGTCTTGACCAACTCTATCAGAGCTTGGTTGAC
GGCAATTTCGATGATGCAGCTTGGGCGCAGGGTCGATGCGACGCAATCGTCCGATCCGGAGCCGGGACTG
TCGGGCGTACACAAATCGCCCGCAGAAGCGCGGCCGTCTGGACCGATGGCTGTGTAGAAGTACACGCCGA
TAGTGGAAACCGACGCCCCAGCACTCGTCCGAGGGCAAAGGAATAGCACGTGCTACGAGATTTCGATTCC
ACCGCCGCCTTCTATGAAAGGTTGGGCTTCGGAATCGTTTTCCGGGACGCCGGCTGGATGATCCTCCAGC
GCGGGGATCTCATGCTGGAGTTCTTCGCCCACCCCAACTTGTTTATTGCAGCTTATAATGGTTACAAATA
AAGCAATAGCATCACAAATTTCACAAATAAAGCATTTTTTTCACTGCATTCTAGTTGTGGTTTGTCCAAA
CTCATCAATGTATCTTATCATGTCTGTATACCGTCGACCTCTAGCTAGAGCTTGGCGTAATCATGGTCAT
AGCTGTTTCCTGTGTGAAATTGTTATCCGCTCACAATTCCACACAACATACGAGCCGGAAGCATAAAGTG
TAAAGCCTGGGGTGCCTAATGAGTGAGCTAACTCACATTAATTGCGTTGCGCTCACTGCCCGCTTTCCAG
TCGGGAAACCTGTCGTGCCAGCTGCATTAATGAATCGGCCAACGCGCGGGGAGAGGCGGTTTGCGTATTG
GGCGCTCTTCCGCTTCCTCGCTCACTGACTCGCTGCGCTCGGTCGTTCGGCTGCGGCGAGCGGTATCAGC
TCACTCAAAGGCGGTAATACGGTTATCCACAGAATCAGGGGATAACGCAGGAAAGAACATGTGAGCAAAA
GGCCAGCAAAAGGCCAGGAACCGTAAAAAGGCCGCGTTGCTGGCGTTTTTCCATAGGCTCCGCCCCCCTG
ACGAGCATCACAAAAATCGACGCTCAAGTCAGAGGTGGCGAAACCCGACAGGACTATAAAGATACCAGGC
GTTTCCCCCTGGAAGCTCCCTCGTGCGCTCTCCTGTTCCGACCCTGCCGCTTACCGGATACCTGTCCGCC
TTTCTCCCTTCGGGAAGCGTGGCGCTTTCTCATAGCTCACGCTGTAGGTATCTCAGTTCGGTGTAGGTCG
TTCGCTCCAAGCTGGGCTGTGTGCACGAACCCCCCGTTCAGCCCGACCGCTGCGCCTTATCCGGTAACTA
TCGTCTTGAGTCCAACCCGGTAAGACACGACTTATCGCCACTGGCAGCAGCCACTGGTAACAGGATTAGC
AGAGCGAGGTATGTAGGCGGTGCTACAGAGTTCTTGAAGTGGTGGCCTAACTACGGCTACACTAGAAGAA
CAGTATTTGGTATCTGCGCTCTGCTGAAGCCAGTTACCTTCGGAAAAAGAGTTGGTAGCTCTTGATCCGG
CAAACAAACCACCGCTGGTAGCGGTGGTTTTTTTGTTTGCAAGCAGCAGATTACGCGCAGAAAAAAAGGA
TCTCAAGAAGATCCTTTGATCTTTTCTACGGGGTCTGACGCTCAGTGGAACGAAAACTCACGTTAAGGGA
TTTTGGTCATGAGATTATCAAAAAGGATCTTCACCTAGATCCTTTTAAATTAAAAATGAAGTTTTAAATC
AATCTAAAGTATATATGAGTAAACTTGGTCTGACAGTTACCAATGCTTAATCAGTGAGGCACCTATCTCA
GCGATCTGTCTATTTCGTTCATCCATAGTTGCCTGACTCCCCGTCGTGTAGATAACTACGATACGGGAGG
GCTTACCATCTGGCCCCAGTGCTGCAATGATACCGCGAGACCCACGCTCACCGGCTCCAGATTTATCAGC
AATAAACCAGCCAGCCGGAAGGGCCGAGCGCAGAAGTGGTCCTGCAACTTTATCCGCCTCCATCCAGTCT
ATTAATTGTTGCCGGGAAGCTAGAGTAAGTAGTTCGCCAGTTAATAGTTTGCGCAACGTTGTTGCCATTG
CTACAGGCATCGTGGTGTCACGCTCGTCGTTTGGTATGGCTTCATTCAGCTCCGGTTCCCAACGATCAAG
GCGAGTTACATGATCCCCCATGTTGTGCAAAAAAGCGGTTAGCTCCTTCGGTCCTCCGATCGTTGTCAGA
AGTAAGTTGGCCGCAGTGTTATCACTCATGGTTATGGCAGCACTGCATAATTCTCTTACTGTCATGCCAT
CCGTAAGATGCTTTTCTGTGACTGGTGAGTACTCAACCAAGTCATTCTGAGAATAGTGTATGCGGCGACC
GAGTTGCTCTTGCCCGGCGTCAATACGGGATAATACCGCGCCACATAGCAGAACTTTAAAAGTGCTCATC
ATTGGAAAACGTTCTTCGGGGCGAAAACTCTCAAGGATCTTACCGCTGTTGAGATCCAGTTCGATGTAAC
CCACTCGTGCACCCAACTGATCTTCAGCATCTTTTACTTTCACCAGCGTTTCTGGGTGAGCAAAAACAGG
AAGGCAAAATGCCGCAAAAAAGGGAATAAGGGCGACACGGAAATGTTGAATACTCATACTCTTCCTTTTT
CAATATTATTGAAGCATTTATCAGGGTTATTGTCTCATGAGCGGATACATATTTGAATGTATTTAGAAAA
ATAAACAAATAGGGGTTCCGCGCACATTTCCCCGAAAAGTGCCACCTGACGTCGACGGATCGGGAGATCA
ACTTGTTTATTGCAGCTTATAATGGTTACAAATAAAGCAATAGCATCACAAATTTCACAAATAAAGCATT
TTTTTCACTGCATTCTAGTTGTGGTTTGTCCAAACTCATCAATGTATCTTATCATGTCTGGATCAACTGG
ATAACTCAAGCTAACCAAAATCATCCCAAACTTCCCACCCCATACCCTATTACCACTGCCAATTACCTGT
GGTTTCATTTACTCTAAACCTGTGATTCCTCTGAATTATTTTCATTTTAAAGAAATTGTATTTGTTAAAT
ATGTACTACAAACTTAGTAGT
